Addgene plasmid #114791: AT3G08680 J4_pECIA14
Purpose: Prey vector AT3G08680 J4_pECIA14 should be used with bait vector AT3G08680 J4_pECIA2.
Depositing lab: Youssef Belkhadir. Depositing organization: Gregor Mendel Institute of Molecular Plant Biology. Publication: An extracellular network of Arabidopsis leucine-rich repeat receptor kinases. Smakowska-Luzan E, Mott GA, Parys K, Stegmann M, Howton TC, Layeghifard M, Neuhold J, Lehner A, Kong J, Grunwald K, Weinberger N, Satbhai SB, Mayer D, Busch W, Madalinski M, Stolt-Bergner P, Provart NJ, Mukhtar MS, Zipfel C, Desveaux D, Guttman DS, Belkhadir Y. Nature. 2018 Jan 18;553(7688):342-346. doi: 10.1038/nature25184. Epub 2018 Jan 10. PubMed 29320478.
Backbone
  Vector backbone: pECIA14
  Backbone manufacturer: Chris Garcia (Addgene plasmid # 47051)
  Vector type: Insect Expression
Growth in bacteria
  Bacterial resistance: Ampicillin, 100 μg/mL
  Growth temperature: 37°C
  Growth strain: DH5alpha
  Copy number: High Copy
Gene/Insert
  Gene/Insert name: AT3G08680
  Species: A. thaliana (mustard weed)
  Entrez Gene: AT3G08680 (a.k.a. AT3G08680)
  Promoter: Metallothionein (Copper-Inducible)
  Cloning method: Ligation Independent Cloning
Terms and licenses: Academic/Nonprofit Terms; Industry Terms: Not Available to Industry
Depositor comments: Plasmid for secreted expression in Drosophila cell culture by induction via CuSO4. Insert is an extracellular domain of indicated LRR-RK, C-terminally tagged with Pentameric rat COMP helix, Alkaline Phosphatase (human, placental), Flag, and hexahistidine tags. Insert Protein Sequence: SDKQALLEFASLVPHSRKLNWNSTIPICASWTGITCSKNNARVTALRLPGSGLYGPLPEKTFEKLDALRIISLRSNHLQGNIPSVILSLPFIRSLYFHENNFSGTIPPVLSHRLVNLDLSANSLSGNIPTSLQNLTQLTDLSLQNNSLSGPIPNLPPRLKYLNLSFNNLNGSVPSSVKSFPASSFQGNSLLCGAPLTPCPENTTAPSPSPTTPTEGPGTTNIGRGTAKKVLS
How to cite: AT3G08680 J4_pECIA14 was a gift from Youssef Belkhadir (Addgene plasmid # 114791 ; http://n2t.net/addgene:114791 ; RRID:Addgene_114791)
