[The description below was written by a language model from this plasmid's Addgene catalogue record and pLannotate feature annotations shown in this document.]
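Description:
AT3G08680 J4_pECIA14 is an insect-cell expression plasmid built on the pECIA14 backbone, designed for secreted production of a plant receptor ectodomain in Drosophila cell culture. It is propagated in E. coli as a high-copy plasmid through a ColE1/pUC-type origin and selected with ampicillin via the β-lactamase gene. Small remnants of pUC/pBR322-derived sequence (lac promoter and operator, and fragments of lacZα, lacI, rop and bom) are also annotated and appear to be backbone leftovers rather than functional parts. No marker for selection in insect cells is annotated in the record.

The expression cassette is driven by the copper-inducible Drosophila metallothionein promoter, so transcription is switched on by adding copper sulfate to the culture. A Drosophila BiP signal sequence directs the product into the secretory pathway. It is followed by the extracellular domain of the Arabidopsis thaliana leucine-rich repeat receptor kinase AT3G08680, inserted by ligation-independent cloning. The ectodomain is fused at its C-terminus to the pentamerising coiled-coil helix of cartilage oligomeric matrix protein (rat according to the depositor, although the annotation tool matched the mouse protein), then to human placental alkaline phosphatase, a FLAG epitope and a hexahistidine tag. The His tag is stated by the depositor but not picked up in the feature table. An SV40 polyadenylation signal lies downstream of the fusion, although it is annotated on the opposite strand.

Pentamerisation increases avidity so that weak ectodomain interactions can be detected, while alkaline phosphatase provides an enzymatic readout. The construct serves as the "prey" in an extracellular interaction assay and is meant to be paired with the matching pECIA2 bait vector, as part of a set used to map interactions among Arabidopsis LRR receptor kinase ectodomains.
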