Features (pLannotate 1.2.2; 19 found; start..end, strand, type, name):
     23..449     +  promoter       MT promoter: Drosophila metallothionein promoter
    467..520     +  sig_peptide    BiP signal sequence: Drosophila BiP signal sequence
    479..1231    +  CDS            Y3868_ARATH (fragment): Experimental evidence at protein level: Swiss-Prot protein existence level 1. From Arabidopsis thaliana (Mouse-ear cress).
   1223..1447    +  CDS            Comp (fragment): COMP_MOUSE - Experimental evidence at protein level: Swiss-Prot protein existence level 1. May play a role in the structural integrity of cartilage via its interaction with other extracellular matrix proteins such as the collagens and fibronectin. Can mediate the interaction of chondrocytes with the cartilage extracellular matrix through interaction with cell surface integrin receptors. Could play a role in the pathogenesis of osteoarthritis. Potent suppressor of apoptosis in both primary chondrocytes and transformed cells. Suppresses apoptosis by blocking the activation of caspase-3 and by in
   1435..2887    +  CDS            SEAP (fragment): secreted alkaline phosphatase from human placenta The natural enzyme has a C-terminal transmembrane sequence that is replaced by a GPI anchor.
   2924..2953    +  CDS            2xFLAG (fragment): two tandem FLAG® epitope tags
   3059..3193    -  polyA_signal   SV40 poly(A) signal: SV40 polyadenylation signal
   3216..3300    -  CDS            large T antigen (fragment): large T antigen from SV40 (simian virus 40)
   3300..3324    +  misc_feature   MCS (fragment): pUC18/19 multiple cloning site
   3361..3377    -  protein_bind   lac operator: The lac repressor binds to the lac operator to inhibit transcription in E. coli. This inhibition can be relieved by adding lactose or isopropyl-β-D-thiogalactopyranoside (IPTG). lac repressor encoded by lacI
   3385..3415    -  promoter       lac promoter: promoter for the E. coli lac operon
   3430..3451    -  protein_bind   CAP binding site: CAP binding activates transcription in the presence of cAMP. E. coli catabolite activator protein
   3464..3556    -  CDS            lacI (fragment): lac repressor; lacI; The lac repressor binds to the lac operator to inhibit transcription in E. coli. This inhibition can be relieved by adding lactose or isopropyl-β-D-thiogalactopyranoside (IPTG).
   3739..4327    -  rep_origin     ori: high-copy-number ColE1/pMB1/pBR322/pUC origin of replication
   4498..5358    -  CDS            AmpR: β-lactamase; bla; confers resistance to ampicillin, carbenicillin, and related antibiotics
   5359..5463    -  promoter       AmpR promoter: bla
   5558..5593    +  CDS            rop (fragment): Rop protein, which maintains plasmids at low copy number; rop
   5695..5794    +  misc_feature   bom (fragment): basis of mobility region from pBR322
   5800..21      -  CDS            lacZα (fragment) (across the origin): LacZα fragment of β-galactosidase; lacZ fragment
>Addgene plasmid #114791 | AT3G08680 J4_pECIA14 | addgene full sequence | sequence record 270285 | Addgene NGS Result
GTAAAACGACGGCCAGTGAATTAATTCGTTGCAGGACAGGATGTGGTGCCCGATGTGACTAGCTCTTTGC
TGCAGGCCGTCCTATCCTCTGGTTCCGATAAGAGACCCAGAACTCCGGCCCCCCACCGCCCACCGCCACC
CCCATACATATGTGGTACGCAAGTAAGAGTGCCTGCGCATGCCCCATGTGCCCCACCAAGAGCTTTGCAT
CCCATACAAGTCCCCAAAGTGGAGAACCGAACCAATTCTTCGCGGGCAGAACAAAAGCTTCTGCACACGT
CTCCACTCGAATTTGGAGCCGGCCGGCGTGTGCAAAAGAGGTGAATCGAACGAAAGACCCGTGTGTAAAG
CCGCGTTTCCAAAATGTATAAAACCGAGAGCATCTGGCCAATGTGCATCAGTTGTGGTCAGCAGCAAAAT
CAAGTGAATCATCTCAGTGCAACTAAAGGGGGGATCCGATCTCAATATGAAGTTATGCATATTACTGGCC
GTCGTGGCCTTTGTTGGCCTCTCGCTCGGGTCTGCAGACATAGAATCGGACAAGCAAGCACTGCTTGAGT
TTGCATCTCTTGTTCCTCACAGTCGCAAACTCAACTGGAACTCCACTATTCCAATCTGTGCCTCTTGGAC
TGGTATCACCTGCTCCAAGAACAACGCCCGTGTAACCGCACTCCGTTTGCCTGGATCTGGACTTTATGGA
CCTTTACCAGAGAAAACATTTGAGAAGCTTGATGCCCTCAGGATCATTAGCCTTAGATCCAACCACCTTC
AAGGGAACATTCCATCTGTCATTCTTTCACTTCCTTTTATCCGATCACTATACTTTCATGAAAACAACTT
TTCTGGTACTATCCCTCCCGTCCTTTCTCATCGCCTCGTTAATCTTGATCTCTCCGCCAACTCGCTCTCG
GGAAACATTCCCACGAGTCTACAAAACCTTACCCAGCTCACTGATCTCAGCCTGCAAAACAATTCTCTTA
GTGGTCCAATTCCTAACCTCCCTCCTCGCCTTAAATACTTGAATTTGAGCTTCAATAACCTTAACGGGTC
AGTTCCATCTTCTGTCAAGTCCTTCCCAGCATCCTCATTTCAAGGTAATAGCCTTCTATGCGGTGCTCCT
CTGACTCCATGCCCAGAAAACACCACTGCACCATCTCCTTCACCGACAACACCAACAGAAGGTCCTGGTA
CAACCAATATAGGTCGTGGTACCGCCAAAAAAGTTCTCTCCCTGGAGGTGCTGTTCCAGGGACCAAGCGG
CAATCCCGGCGGCGATCTGGCCCCCCAGATGCTGCGCGAGCTGCAGGAGACCAATGCCGCCCTGCAGGAC
GTGCGCGAGCTGCTGCGCCACCGCGTGAAGGAGATCACCTTCCTGAAGAACACCGTGATGGAGTGCGACG
CCTGCGGCATGCAGCCCTCTAGAGGCTCCGGCTCCATCATCCCAGTTGAGGAGGAGAACCCGGACTTCTG
GAACCGCGAGGCAGCCGAGGCCCTGGGTGCCGCCAAGAAGCTGCAGCCTGCACAGACAGCCGCCAAGAAC
CTCATCATCTTCCTGGGCGATGGGATGGGGGTGTCTACGGTGACAGCTGCCAGGATCCTAAAAGGGCAGA
AGAAGGACAAACTGGGGCCTGAGATACCCCTGGCCATGGACCGCTTCCCATATGTGGCTCTGTCCAAGAC
ATACAATGTAGACAAACATGTGCCAGACAGTGGAGCCACAGCCACGGCCTACCTGTGCGGGGTCAAGGGC
AACTTCCAGACCATTGGCTTGAGTGCAGCCGCCCGCTTTAACCAGTGCAACACGACACGCGGCAACGAGG
TCATCTCCGTGATGAATCGGGCCAAGAAAGCAGGGAAGTCAGTGGGAGTGGTAACCACCACACGAGTGCA
GCACGCCTCGCCAGCCGGCACCTACGCCCACACGGTGAACCGCAACTGGTACTCGGACGCCGACGTGCCT
GCCTCGGCCCGCCAGGAGGGGTGCCAGGACATCGCTACGCAGCTCATCTCCAACATGGACATTGACGTGA
TCCTAGGTGGAGGCCGAAAGTACATGTTTCGCATGGGAACCCCAGACCCTGAGTACCCAGATGACTACAG
CCAAGGTGGGACCAGGCTGGACGGGAAGAATCTGGTGCAGGAATGGCTGGCGAAGCGCCAGGGTGCCCGG
TATGTGTGGAACCGCACTGAGCTCATGCAGGCTTCCCTGGACCCGTCTGTGACCCATCTCATGGGTCTCT
TTGAGCCTGGAGACATGAAATACGAGATCCACCGAGACTCCACACTGGACCCCTCCCTGATGGAGATGAC
AGAGGCTGCCCTGCGCCTGCTGAGCAGGAACCCCCGCGGCTTCTTCCTCTTCGTGGAGGGTGGTCGCATC
GACCATGGTCATCATGAAAGCAGGGCTTACCGGGCACTGACTGAGACGATCATGTTCGACGACGCCATTG
AGAGGGCGGGCCAGCTCACCAGCGAGGAGGACACGCTGAGCCTCGTCACTGCCGACCACTCCCACGTCTT
CTCCTTCGGAGGCTACCCCCTGCGAGGGAGCTCCATCTTCGGGCTGGCCCCTGGCAAGGCCCGGGACAGG
AAGGCCTACACGGTCCTCCTATACGGAAACGGTCCAGGCTATGTGCTCAAGGACGGCGCCCGGCCGGATG
TTACCGAGAGCGAGAGCGGGAGCCCCGAGTATCGGCAGCAGTCAGCAGTGCCCCTGGACGAAGAGACCCA
CGCAGGCGAGGACGTGGCGGTGTTCGCGCGCGGCCCGCAGGCGCACCTGGTTCACGGCGTGCAGGAGCAG
ACCTTCATAGCGCACGTCATGGCCTTCGCCGCCTGCCTGGAGCCCTACACCGCCTGCGACCTGGCGCCCC
CCGCCGGCACCACCGACGCCGCGCACCCGGGTTCTAGAGGAAGCACCTCCGGCGATAACGATTACAAGGA
TGATGATGATAAGGCCAGCGGCACCGGTCATCATCACCATCACCATTGAGTTTAAACCCGCTGATCAGCC
TCGACTGTGCCTTCTAAGGCCTGAGCTCGCTGATCAGCCTCGATCGAGGATCCAGACATGATAAGATACA
TTGATGAGTTTGGACAAACCACAACTAGAATGCAGTGAAAAAAATGCTTTATTTGTGAAATTTGTGATGC
TATTGCTTTATTTGTAACCATTATAAGCTGCAATAAACAAGTTAACAACAACAATTGCATTCATTTTATG
TTTCAGGTTCAGGGGGAGGTGTGGGAGGTTTTTTAAAGCAAGTAAAACCTCTACAAATGTGGTATGGCTG
ATTATGATCAGTCGACCTGCAGGCATGCAAGCTTGGCGTAATCATGGTCATAGCTGTTTCCTGTGTGAAA
TTGTTATCCGCTCACAATTCCACACAACATACGAGCCGGAAGCATAAAGTGTAAAGCCTGGGGTGCCTAA
TGAGTGAGCTAACTCACATTAATTGCGTTGCGCTCACTGCCCGCTTTCCAGTCGGGAAACCTGTCGTGCC
AGCTGCATTAATGAATCGGCCAACGCGCGGGGAGAGGCGGTTTGCGTATTGGGCGCTCTTCCGCTTCCTC
GCTCACTGACTCGCTGCGCTCGGTCGTTCGGCTGCGGCGAGCGGTATCAGCTCACTCAAAGGCGGTAATA
CGGTTATCCACAGAATCAGGGGATAACGCAGGAAAGAACATGTGAGCAAAAGGCCAGCAAAAGGCCAGGA
ACCGTAAAAAGGCCGCGTTGCTGGCGTTTTTCCATAGGCTCCGCCCCCCTGACGAGCATCACAAAAATCG
ACGCTCAAGTCAGAGGTGGCGAAACCCGACAGGACTATAAAGATACCAGGCGTTTCCCCCTGGAAGCTCC
CTCGTGCGCTCTCCTGTTCCGACCCTGCCGCTTACCGGATACCTGTCCGCCTTTCTCCCTTCGGGAAGCG
TGGCGCTTTCTCATAGCTCACGCTGTAGGTATCTCAGTTCGGTGTAGGTCGTTCGCTCCAAGCTGGGCTG
TGTGCACGAACCCCCCGTTCAGCCCGACCGCTGCGCCTTATCCGGTAACTATCGTCTTGAGTCCAACCCG
GTAAGACACGACTTATCGCCACTGGCAGCAGCCACTGGTAACAGGATTAGCAGAGCGAGGTATGTAGGCG
GTGCTACAGAGTTCTTGAAGTGGTGGCCTAACTACGGCTACACTAGAAGAACAGTATTTGGTATCTGCGC
TCTGCTGAAGCCAGTTACCTTCGGAAAAAGAGTTGGTAGCTCTTGATCCGGCAAACAAACCACCGCTGGT
AGCGGTGGTTTTTTTGTTTGCAAGCAGCAGATTACGCGCAGAAAAAAAGGATCTCAAGAAGATCCTTTGA
TCTTTTCTACGGGGTCTGACGCTCAGTGGAACGAAAACTCACGTTAAGGGATTTTGGTCATGAGATTATC
AAAAAGGATCTTCACCTAGATCCTTTTAAATTAAAAATGAAGTTTTAAATCAATCTAAAGTATATATGAG
TAAACTTGGTCTGACAGTTACCAATGCTTAATCAGTGAGGCACCTATCTCAGCGATCTGTCTATTTCGTT
CATCCATAGTTGCCTGACTCCCCGTCGTGTAGATAACTACGATACGGGAGGGCTTACCATCTGGCCCCAG
TGCTGCAATGATACCGCGAGACCCACGCTCACCGGCTCCAGATTTATCAGCAATAAACCAGCCAGCCGGA
AGGGCCGAGCGCAGAAGTGGTCCTGCAACTTTATCCGCCTCCATCCAGTCTATTAATTGTTGCCGGGAAG
CTAGAGTAAGTAGTTCGCCAGTTAATAGTTTGCGCAACGTTGTTGCCATTGCTACAGGCATCGTGGTGTC
ACGCTCGTCGTTTGGTATGGCTTCATTCAGCTCCGGTTCCCAACGATCAAGGCGAGTTACATGATCCCCC
ATGTTGTGCAAAAAAGCGGTTAGCTCCTTCGGTCCTCCGATCGTTGTCAGAAGTAAGTTGGCCGCAGTGT
TATCACTCATGGTTATGGCAGCACTGCATAATTCTCTTACTGTCATGCCATCCGTAAGATGCTTTTCTGT
GACTGGTGAGTACTCAACCAAGTCATTCTGAGAATAGTGTATGCGGCGACCGAGTTGCTCTTGCCCGGCG
TCAATACGGGATAATACCGCGCCACATAGCAGAACTTTAAAAGTGCTCATCATTGGAAAACGTTCTTCGG
GGCGAAAACTCTCAAGGATCTTACCGCTGTTGAGATCCAGTTCGATGTAACCCACTCGTGCACCCAACTG
ATCTTCAGCATCTTTTACTTTCACCAGCGTTTCTGGGTGAGCAAAAACAGGAAGGCAAAATGCCGCAAAA
AAGGGAATAAGGGCGACACGGAAATGTTGAATACTCATACTCTTCCTTTTTCAATATTATTGAAGCATTT
ATCAGGGTTATTGTCTCATGAGCGGATACATATTTGAATGTATTTAGAAAAATAAACAAATAGGGGTTCC
GCGCACATTTCCCCGAAAAGTGCCACCTGACGTCTAAGAAACCATTATTATCATGACATTAACCTATAAA
AATAGGCGTATCACGAGGCCCTTTCGTCTCGCGCGTTTCGGTGATGACGGTGAAAACCTCTGACACATGC
AGCTCCCGGAGACGGTCACAGCTTGTCTGTAAGCGGATGCCGGGAGCAGACAAGCCCGTCAGGGCGCGTC
AGCGGGTGTTGGCGGGTGTCGGGGCTGGCTTAACTATGCGGCATCAGAGCAGATTGTACTGAGAGTGCAC
CATATGCGGTGTGAAATACCGCACAGATGCGTAAGGAGAAAATACCGCATCAGGCGCCATTCGCCATTCA
GGCTGCGCAACTGTTGGGAAGGGCGATCGGTGCGGGCCTCTTCGCTATTACGCCAGCTGGCGAAAGGGGG
ATGTGCTGCAAGGCGATTAAGTTGGGTAACGCCAGGGTTTTCCCAGTCACGACGTT
